Addgene plasmid #197728: pMC-6-Integrase13-9
Purpose: Phytobrick (MoClo) Level 0 Part
Depositing lab: Daniel Voytas. Depositing organization: University of Minnesota. Publication: An extensible vector toolkit and parts library for advanced engineering of plant genomes. Chamness JC, Kumar J, Cruz AJ, Rhuby E, Holum MJ, Cody JP, Tibebu R, Gamo ME, Starker CG, Zhang F, Voytas DF. Plant Genome. 2023 Mar 9:e20312. doi: 10.1002/tpg2.20312. PubMed 36896468.
Backbone
  Vector backbone: pMC-6-ccdB-9
  Backbone manufacturer: Self-made
  Vector type: Plant Expression
Growth in bacteria
  Bacterial resistance: Spectinomycin, 50 μg/mL
  Growth temperature: 37°C
  Growth strain: DH5alpha
  Copy number: High Copy
Gene/Insert
  Gene/Insert name: Integrase13 (tomato optimized)
  Species: Bacillus cytotoxicus
  Insert size (bp): 1452
  Cloning method: Restriction Enzyme; 5′ cloning site Unknown (unknown if destroyed)
Terms and licenses: Academic/Nonprofit Terms; Industry Terms: Not Available to Industry
Depositor comments: Please visit https://doi.org/10.1101/2022.10.15.511792 for bioRxiv preprint.
How to cite: pMC-6-Integrase13-9 was a gift from Daniel Voytas (Addgene plasmid # 197728 ; http://n2t.net/addgene:197728 ; RRID:Addgene_197728)
