[The description below was written by a language model from this plasmid's Addgene catalogue record and pLannotate feature annotations shown in this document.]
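Description:
pMC-6-Integrase13-9 is a Level 0 Phytobrick (MoClo) part plasmid from a modular toolkit for plant genome engineering. It was built in the self-made pMC-6-ccdB-9 backbone, whose name suggests that the part replaced a ccdB counter-selection cassette, although the record lists the cloning sites as unknown. The plasmid is about 3.7 kb and is maintained in E. coli at high copy through a ColE1/pUC-type origin. Selection is with spectinomycin, conferred by a full-length aadA gene (streptomycin/spectinomycin adenylyltransferase) that lies downstream of an AmpR (bla) promoter.

The payload is a 1,452 bp coding sequence for Integrase13, a recombinase from Bacillus cytotoxicus that has been codon-optimized for tomato. The automated feature table does not label this gene as such. It reports only a partial homology hit to a Bacillus phage phi105 protein near the start of the sequence, which probably falls within the integrase coding region. Several other short annotated fragments (RSF ori, lacI, an integron integrase and GmR) appear to be backbone remnants or partial matches rather than functional elements.

No plant promoter, terminator or tag is annotated, as expected for a Level 0 part that supplies only one standardized module. The catalogue classifies the vector as plant expression, but expression would depend on assembling this part with regulatory parts into higher-level transcription units, in MoClo systems typically by Golden Gate cloning. The record does not describe specific applications, though integrases of this kind are generally used for site-specific DNA integration or recombination.
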