Features (pLannotate 1.2.2; 8 found; start..end, strand, type, name):
      1..23      +  rep_origin     RSF ori (fragment): Plasmids containing the RSF 1030 origin of replication can be propagated in E. coli cells that contain additional plasmids with compatible origins.
     25..74      +  CDS            lacI (fragment): lac repressor; lacI; The lac repressor binds to the lac operator to inhibit transcription in E. coli. This inhibition can be relieved by adding lactose or isopropyl-β-D-thiogalactopyranoside (IPTG).
    124..321     +  CDS            YIM3_BPPH1 (fragment): Protein inferred from homology: Swiss-Prot protein existence level 3. From Bacillus phage phi105 (Bacteriophage phi-105).
   1667..1771    +  promoter       AmpR promoter: bla
   1762..1842    -  CDS            int (fragment): INT2_ECOLX - Protein inferred from homology: Swiss-Prot protein existence level 3. Putative integrase believed to be involved in the insertion of antibiotic resistance genes into plasmids and transposons. From Escherichia coli.
   1930..1986    +  CDS            GmR (fragment): gentamycin acetyltransferase; aacC1; confers resistance to gentamycin
   1993..2781    +  CDS            aadA: S3AD_ECOLX - Experimental evidence at protein level: Swiss-Prot protein existence level 1. Mediates bacterial resistance to the antibiotics streptomycin and spectinomycin. From Escherichia coli.
   2955..3543    +  rep_origin     ori: high-copy-number ColE1/pMB1/pBR322/pUC origin of replication
>Addgene plasmid #197728 | pMC-6-Integrase13-9 | addgene full sequence | sequence record 396567 | Addgene NGS Result
GTCAGTGAGCGAGGAAGCGGAAGAGCGCCCAATACGCAAACCGCCTCTCCCCGCGCGTTGGCCGATTCAT
TAATCACTCTGTGGTCTCAAATGGCCCCAAAGAAAAAGAGGAAAGTTATGGCCGTCGGAATATACATACG
TGTTTCCACTCAAGAACAGGCAAGTGAAGGACATAGCATTGAGAGTCAAAAGAAAAAACTGGCTTCCTAC
TGCGAAATCCAAGGATGGGATGACTACCGTTTCTATATTGAAGAGGGGATTAGCGGTAAGAATACAAATA
GACCAAAACTAAAACTACTAATGGAACATATAGAAAAGGGCAAAATCAACATTTTATTGGTTTACCGACT
TGACCGATTAACCAGAAGCGTTATCGATCTTCATAAGCTCCTGAACTTCCTTCAGGAACACGGGTGTGCT
TTCAAGAGTGCAACAGAAACTTATGACACCACAACTGCAAATGGGCGTATGTCAATGGGGATCGTAAGCC
TACTAGCTCAGTGGGAAACTGAAAACATGTCCGAGAGAATCAAACTAAATTTAGAGCACAAGGTTCTGGT
GGAGGGTGAACGAGTGGGAGCAATACCTTATGGCTTCGATCTCAGCGACGATGAGAAGCTCGTCAAGAAC
GAAAAATCCGCCATTCTCCTAGATATGGTCGAGCGAGTCGAAAACGGCTGGTCTGTTAATCGAATAGTGA
ACTACTTAAACCTCACTAATAATGACAGAAACTGGAGTCCCAATGGAGTTCTCCGATTGCTTAGAAACCC
TGCCCTATACGGGGCAACCAGATGGAATGATAAAATTGCCGAGAATACCCATGAGGGAATAATTTCTAAA
GAACGATTCAACCGACTTCAGCAAATCTTGGCTGATCGATCAATCCACCACCGAAGAGATGTGAAGGGTA
CTTACATCTTCCAGGGGGTCCTGAGATGCCCCGTATGCGACCAGACACTCAGCGTCAACCGATTCATCAA
AAAGCGTAAGGATGGCACCGAGTACTGTGGGGTATTATATAGATGCCAGCCATGTATTAAACAAAACAAG
TACAATTTAGCAATCGGGGAAGCACGTTTTCTGAAAGCTCTAAACGAGTATATGTCTACAGTCGAATTTC
AAACAGTGGAAGATGAGGTAATTCCTAAGAAGAGTGAACGTGAAATGCTTGAATCACAGTTACAACAGAT
CGCTCGAAAACGAGAAAAATATCAAAAGGCATGGGCCTCTGACCTTATGAGCGACGACGAATTTGAGAAA
TTAATGGTTGAAACTCGTGAAACTTACGACGAGTGTAAACAAAAGCTTGAATCCTGCGAGGACCCTATCA
AGATCGATGAAACCTACCTAAAAGAAATTGTATACATGTTTCACCAAACATTTAATGACCTGGAAAGTGA
GAAGCAAAAGGAATTCATATCCAAGTTTATTAGAACAATTAGATATACAGTCAAGGAGCAGCAGCCTATC
CGACCTGACAAATCCAAAACAGGCAAGGGCAAACAGAAGGTCATCATCACTGAAGTCGAGTTTTATCAAT
AGCTTTGAGACCACGAAGTGGCTCTTCAGTGGACGAAAGGGCCTCGTGATACGCCTATTTTTATAGGTTA
ATGTCATGATAATAATGGTTTCTTAGACGTCAGGTGGCACTTTTCGGGGAAATGTGCGCGGAACCCCTAT
TTGTTTATTTTTCTAAATACATTCAAATATGTATCCGCTCATGAGACAATAACCCTGATAAATGCTTCAA
TAATATTGAAAAAGGAAGAGTATGCGCTCACGCAACTGGTCCAGAACCTTGACCGAACGCAGCGGTGGTA
ACGGCGCAGTGGCGGTTTTCATGGCTTGTTATGACTGTTTTTTTTTGGGGTACAGTCTATGCCTCGGGCA
TCCAAGCAGCAAGCGCGTTACGCCGTGGGTCGATGTTTGATGTTATGGAGCAGCAACGATGTTACGCAGC
AGGGCAGTCGCCCTAAAACAAAGTTAAACATCATGAGGGAAGCGGTGATCGCCGAAGTATCGACTCAACT
ATCAGAGGTAGTTGGCGTCATCGAGCGCCATCTCGAACCGACGTTGCTGGCCGTACATTTGTACGGCTCC
GCAGTGGATGGCGGCCTGAAGCCACACAGCGATATTGATTTGCTGGTTACGGTGACCGTAAGGCTTGATG
AAACAACGCGGCGAGCTTTGATCAACGACCTTTTGGAAACTTCGGCTTCCCCTGGAGAGAGCGAGATTCT
CCGCGCTGTAGAAGTCACCATTGTTGTGCACGACGACATCATTCCGTGGCGTTATCCAGCTAAGCGCGAA
CTGCAATTTGGAGAATGGCAGCGCAATGACATTCTTGCAGGTATCTTCGAGCCAGCCACGATCGACATTG
ATCTGGCTATCTTGCTGACAAAAGCAAGAGAACATAGCGTTGCCTTGGTAGGTCCAGCGGCGGAGGAACT
CTTTGATCCGGTTCCTGAACAGGATCTATTTGAGGCGCTAAATGAAACCTTAACGCTATGGAACTCGCCG
CCCGACTGGGCTGGCGATGAGCGAAATGTAGTGCTTACGTTGTCCCGCATTTGGTACAGCGCAGTAACCG
GCAAAATCGCGCCGAAGGATGTCGCTGCCGACTGGGCAATGGAGCGCCTGCCGGCCCAGTATCAGCCCGT
CATACTTGAAGCTAGACAGGCTTATCTTGGACAAGAAGAAGATCGCTTGGCCTCGCGCGCAGATCAGTTG
GAAGAATTTGTCCATTACGTAAAAGGCGAGATCACCAAGGTAGTCGGCAAATAACTGTCAGACCAAGTTT
ACTCATATATACTTTAGATTGATTTAAAACTTCATTTTTAATTTAAAAGGATCTAGGTGAAGATCCTTTT
TGATAATCTCATGACCAAAATCCCTTAACGTGAGTTTTCGTTCCACTGAGCGTCAGACCCCGTAGAAAAG
ATCAAAGGATCTTCTTGAGATCCTTTTTTTCTGCGCGTAATCTGCTGCTTGCAAACAAAAAAACCACCGC
TACCAGCGGTGGTTTGTTTGCCGGATCAAGAGCTACCAACTCTTTTTCCGAAGGTAACTGGCTTCAGCAG
AGCGCAGATACCAAATACTGTTCTTCTAGTGTAGCCGTAGTTAGGCCACCACTTCAAGAACTCTGTAGCA
CCGCCTACATACCTCGCTCTGCTAATCCTGTTACCAGTGGCTGCTGCCAGTGGCGATAAGTCGTGTCTTA
CCGGGTTGGACTCAAGACGATAGTTACCGGATAAGGCGCAGCGGTCGGGCTGAACGGGGGGTTCGTGCAC
ACAGCCCAGCTTGGAGCGAACGACCTACACCGAACTGAGATACCTACAGCGTGAGCTATGAGAAAGCGCC
ACGCTTCCCGAAGGGAGAAAGGCGGACAGGTATCCGGTAAGCGGCAGGGTCGGAACAGGAGAGCGCACGA
GGGAGCTTCCAGGGGGAAACGCCTGGTATCTTTATAGTCCTGTCGGGTTTCGCCACCTCTGACTTGAGCG
TCGATTTTTGTGATGCTCGTCAGGGGGGCGGAGCCTATGGAAAAACGCCAGCAACGCGGCCTTTTTACGG
TTCCTGGCCTTTTGCTGGCCTTTTGCTCACATGTTCTTTCCTGCGTTATCCCCTGATTCTGTGGATAACC
GTATTACCGCCTTTGAGTGAGCTGATACCGCTCGCCGCAGCCGAACGACCGAGCGCAGCGA
